Addgene plasmid #215953: AA324
Purpose: Fragmid fragment: (guide cassette) guide expression; reverse orientation; positive control cell surface
Depositing lab: John Doench. Depositing organization: Broad Institute. Publication: Modular vector assembly enables rapid assessment of emerging CRISPR technologies. McGee AV, Liu YV, Griffith AL, Szegletes ZM, Wen B, Kraus C, Miller NW, Steger RJ, Escude Velasco B, Bosch JA, Zirin JD, Viswanatha R, Sontheimer EJ, Goodale A, Greene MA, Green TM, Doench JG. Cell Genom. 2024 Mar 13;4(3):100519. doi: 10.1016/j.xgen.2024.100519. PubMed 38484704.
Backbone
  Vector backbone: pUC57-Kan
  Vector type: CRISPR ; Fragment
Growth in bacteria
  Bacterial resistance: Kanamycin, 50 μg/mL
  Growth temperature: 37°C
  Growth strain: DH5alpha
  Copy number: Unknown
Gene/Insert
  Gene/Insert name: rev{U6_v1; DR_v0[EnAs]; sgCD46_v4[EnAs]; DR_v1[EnAs]; sgCD47_v2[EnAs]; DR_v2[EnAs]; sgCD55_v4[EnAs];DR_v3[EnAs];sgCD81_v4[EnAs]}
  gRNA/shRNA sequence: CAAGTACTGTTACTGTCACAGAC; CTTTCCAGGATCAGCTCAGCTAC; TTAGAACAAGGACGCGCCGC; AGTGCCTGCTGGGGACGGTAAGG
  Species: Enhanced Acidaminococcus sp.
  Cloning method: Unknown
Resource information
  A portion of this plasmid was derived from a plasmid made by: Genscript ID: U4374HF220-3
Terms and licenses: Academic/Nonprofit Terms; Industry Terms: Not Available to Industry
Depositor comments: Please visit https://www.biorxiv.org/content/10.1101/2023.10.25.564061v1 for bioRxiv preprint.
How to cite: AA324 was a gift from John Doench (Addgene plasmid # 215953 ; http://n2t.net/addgene:215953 ; RRID:Addgene_215953)
