[The description below was written by a language model from this plasmid's Addgene catalogue record and pLannotate feature annotations shown in this document.]
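Description:
AA324 is a Fragmid "fragment" plasmid, one of a set of modular building blocks meant to be combined into complete CRISPR vectors rather than used directly in cells. It is built on the small pUC57-Kan cloning backbone (about 3.1 kb in total), propagated in E. coli through a high-copy ColE1/pUC-type origin and selected with kanamycin via the aph(3')-Ia resistance gene. The remaining annotated backbone features are remnants of the lac region (lac promoter, operator, CAP site, lacZα and lacI fragments), along with short bom and rop fragments. None of these plays a role in the payload.

The insert is a guide-expression cassette occupying the guide module position in reverse orientation, consistent with the human U6 RNA polymerase III promoter being annotated on the minus strand. According to the insert name, U6 drives a single array for enhanced Acidaminococcus Cas12a (EnAsCas12a). In the array, four variant direct repeats (DR_v0 to DR_v3) alternate with four guides targeting the cell-surface proteins CD46, CD47, CD55 and CD81. Cas12a processes its own pre-crRNA at the direct repeats, so one transcript yields four separate crRNAs and allows multiplexed targeting. Using variant repeat sequences is a common way to reduce repetitiveness within such arrays.

The short feature labelled as an S. pyogenes Cas9 gRNA scaffold fragment, and the small SV40 small t antigen fragment, are probably spurious partial matches by the automated annotation, since the record describes only Cas12a elements. The stated purpose is a positive control. Loss of these surface markers gives a convenient readout of Cas12a activity in assembled vectors, although the record does not specify the assay or the cloning method used for assembly.
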