Features (pLannotate 1.2.2; 12 found; start..end, strand, type, name):
    137..236     +  misc_feature   bom (fragment): basis of mobility region from pBR322
    242..399     -  CDS            lacZα (fragment): LacZα fragment of β-galactosidase; lacZ fragment
    444..467     -  misc_RNA       gRNA scaffold (fragment): guide RNA scaffold for the Streptococcus pyogenes CRISPR/Cas9 system
    656..896     -  promoter       U6 promoter: RNA polymerase III promoter for human U6 snRNA
    916..966     +  CDS            small t antigen (fragment): SV40 (simian virus 40) small t antigen
   1059..1075    -  protein_bind   lac operator: The lac repressor binds to the lac operator to inhibit transcription in E. coli. This inhibition can be relieved by adding lactose or isopropyl-β-D-thiogalactopyranoside (IPTG). lac repressor encoded by lacI
   1083..1113    -  promoter       lac promoter: promoter for the E. coli lac operon
   1128..1149    -  protein_bind   CAP binding site: CAP binding activates transcription in the presence of cAMP. E. coli catabolite activator protein
   1162..1254    -  CDS            lacI (fragment): lac repressor; lacI; The lac repressor binds to the lac operator to inhibit transcription in E. coli. This inhibition can be relieved by adding lactose or isopropyl-β-D-thiogalactopyranoside (IPTG).
   1437..2025    -  rep_origin     ori: high-copy-number ColE1/pMB1/pBR322/pUC origin of replication
   2203..3012    -  CDS            KanR: aminoglycoside phosphotransferase; aph(3')-Ia; confers resistance to kanamycin in bacteria or G418 (Geneticin®) in eukaryotes
   3119..35      +  CDS            rop (fragment) (across the origin): Rop protein, which maintains plasmids at low copy number; rop
>Addgene plasmid #215953 | AA324 | addgene full sequence | sequence record 431481 | Addgene NGS Result
TCGCGCGTTTCGGTGATGACGGTGAAAACCTCTGACACATGCAGCTCCCGGAGACGGTCACAGCTTGTCT
GTAAGCGGATGCCGGGAGCAGACAAGCCCGTCAGGGCGCGTCAGCGGGTGTTGGCGGGTGTCGGGGCTGG
CTTAACTATGCGGCATCAGAGCAGATTGTACTGAGAGTGCACCATATGCGGTGTGAAATACCGCACAGAT
GCGTAAGGAGAAAATACCGCATCAGGCGCCATTCGCCATTCAGGCTGCGCAACTGTTGGGAAGGGCGATC
GGTGCGGGCCTCTTCGCTATTACGCCAGCTGGCGAAAGGGGGATGTGCTGCAAGGCGATTAAGTTGGGTA
ACGCCAGGGTTTTCCCAGTCACGACGTTGTAAAACGACGGCCAGAGAATTCGAGCTCGGTACCTCGCGAA
TACATCTAGATGAAGACGTCAGAACCGACTCGGTGCCACTTTTTCAAAAAAAACCTTACCGTCCCCAGCA
GGCACTATCTACTAGAGTAGAAATTTAGTGCCGTCCAGGTTACAGAAGAATCTACGATAGTAGAAATTAG
TAGCTGAGCTGATCCTGGAAAGATCTACGACAGTAGAAATTAGTCTGTGACAGTAACAGTACTTGATCTA
CAAGAGTAGAAATTACCGGTGTTTCGTCCTTTCCACAAGATATATAAAGCCAAGAAATCGAAATACTTTC
AAGTTACGGTAAGCATATGATAGTCCATTTTAAAACATAATTTTAAAACTGCAAACTACCCAAGAAATTA
TTACTTTCTACGTCACGTATTTTGTACTAATATCTTTGTGTTTACAGTCAAATTAATTCTAATTATCTCT
CTAACAGCCTTGTATCGTATATGCAAATATGAAGGAATCATGGGAAATAGGCCCTCTTCGAATCTAGTTG
CAAAGATGGATAAAGTTTTAAACAGAGAGGAATCTTTGCAGCTAATGGACCTTCTACACGCGTCTTCATC
GGATCCCGGGCCCGTCGACTGCAGAGGCCTGCATGCAAGCTTGGTGTAATCATGGTCATAGCTGTTTCCT
GTGTGAAATTGTTATCCGCTCACAATTCCACACAACATACGAGCCGGAAGCATAAAGTGTAAAGCCTGGG
GTGCCTAATGAGTGAGCTAACTCACATTAATTGCGTTGCGCTCACTGCCCGCTTTCCAGTCGGGAAACCT
GTCGTGCCAGCTGCATTAATGAATCGGCCAACGCGCGGGGAGAGGCGGTTTGCGTATTGGGCGCTCTTCC
GCTTCCTCGCTCACTGACTCGCTGCGCTCGGTCGTTCGGCTGCGGCGAGCGGTATCAGCTCACTCAAAGG
CGGTAATACGGTTATCCACAGAATCAGGGGATAACGCAGGAAAGAACATGTGAGCAAAAGGCCAGCAAAA
GGCCAGGAACCGTAAAAAGGCCGCGTTGCTGGCGTTTTTCCATAGGCTCCGCCCCCCTGACGAGCATCAC
AAAAATCGACGCTCAAGTCAGAGGTGGCGAAACCCGACAGGACTATAAAGATACCAGGCGTTTCCCCCTG
GAAGCTCCCTCGTGCGCTCTCCTGTTCCGACCCTGCCGCTTACCGGATACCTGTCCGCCTTTCTCCCTTC
GGGAAGCGTGGCGCTTTCTCATAGCTCACGCTGTAGGTATCTCAGTTCGGTGTAGGTCGTTCGCTCCAAG
CTGGGCTGTGTGCACGAACCCCCCGTTCAGCCCGACCGCTGCGCCTTATCCGGTAACTATCGTCTTGAGT
CCAACCCGGTAAGACACGACTTATCGCCACTGGCAGCAGCCACTGGTAACAGGATTAGCAGAGCGAGGTA
TGTAGGCGGTGCTACAGAGTTCTTGAAGTGGTGGCCTAACTACGGCTACACTAGAAGAACAGTATTTGGT
ATCTGCGCTCTGCTGAAGCCAGTTACCTTCGGAAAAAGAGTTGGTAGCTCTTGATCCGGCAAACAAACCA
CCGCTGGTAGCGGTGGTTTTTTTGTTTGCAAGCAGCAGATTACGCGCAGAAAAAAAGGATCTCAAGAAGA
TCCTTTGATCTTTTCTACGGGGTCTGACGCTCAGTGGAACGAAAACTCACGTTAAGGGATTTTGGTCATG
AGATTATCAAAAAGGATCTTCACCTAGATCCTTTTAAATTAAAAATGAAGTTTTAAATCAAGCCCAATCT
GAATAATGTTACAACCAATTAACCAATTCTGATTAGAAAAACTCATCGAGCATCAAATGAAACTGCAATT
TATTCATATCAGGATTATCAATACCATATTTTTGAAAAAGCCGTTTCTGTAATGAAGGAGAAAACTCACC
GAGGCAGTTCCATAGGATGGCAAGATCCTGGTATCGGTCTGCGATTCCGACTCGTCCAACATCAATACAA
CCTATTAATTTCCCCTCGTCAAAAATAAGGTTATCAAGTGAGAAATCACCATGAGTGACGACTGAATCCG
GTGAGAATGGCAAAAGTTTATGCATTTCTTTCCAGACTTGTTCAACAGGCCAGCCATTACGCTCGTCATC
AAAATCACTCGCATCAACCAAACCGTTATTCATTCGTGATTGCGCCTGAGCGAGACGAAATACGCGATCG
CTGTTAAAAGGACAATTACAAACAGGAATCGAATGCAACCGGCGCAGGAACACTGCCAGCGCATCAACAA
TATTTTCACCTGAATCAGGATATTCTTCTAATACCTGGAATGCTGTTTTTCCGGGGATCGCAGTGGTGAG
TAACCATGCATCATCAGGAGTACGGATAAAATGCTTGATGGTCGGAAGAGGCATAAATTCCGTCAGCCAG
TTTAGTCTGACCATCTCATCTGTAACATCATTGGCAACGCTACCTTTGCCATGTTTCAGAAACAACTCTG
GCGCATCGGGCTTCCCATACAAGCGATAGATTGTCGCACCTGATTGCCCGACATTATCGCGAGCCCATTT
ATACCCATATAAATCAGCATCCATGTTGGAATTTAATCGCGGCCTCGACGTTTCCCGTTGAATATGGCTC
ATAACACCCCTTGTATTACTGTTTATGTAAGCAGACAGTTTTATTGTTCATGATGATATATTTTTATCTT
GTGCAATGTAACATCAGAGATTTTGAGACACGGGCCAGAGCTGCA
